Addgene plasmid #230624: AiP1354 - pAAV-AiE2125m-minBG-SYFP2-WPRE3-BGHpA
Purpose: AiE2125m is an enhancer sequence, designed to drive AAV-mediated transgene expression in specific populations of brain cells
Depositing lab: Allen Institute for Brain Science & Bosiljka Tasic. Depositing organization: Allen Institute. Publication: A suite of enhancer AAVs and transgenic mouse lines for genetic access to cortical cell types. Ben-Simon Y, Hooper M, Narayan S, Daigle TL, Dwivedi D, Way SW, Oster A, Stafford DA, Mich JK, Taormina MJ, Martinez RA, Opitz-Araya X, Roth JR, Alexander JR, Allen S, Amster A, Arbuckle J, Ayala A, Baker PM, Bakken TE, Barcelli T, Barta S, Bendrick J, Bertagnolli D, Bielstein C, Bishwakarma P, Bowlus J, Boyer G, Brouner K, Casian B, Casper T, Chakka AB, Chakrabarty R, Chance RK, Chavan S, Clark M, Colbert K, Collman F, Daniel S, Departee M, DiValentin P, Donadio N, Dotson N, Egdorf T, Fliss T, Gabitto M, Garcia J, Gary A, Gasperini M, Gloe J, Goldy J, Gore BB, Graybuck L, Greisman N, Haeseleer F, Halterman C, Haradon Z, Hastings SD, Helback O, Ho W, Hockemeyer D, Huang C, Huff S, Hunker A, Johansen N, Jones D, Juneau Z, Kalmbach B, Kannan M, Khem S, Kussick E, Kutsal R, Larsen R, Lee C, Lee AY, Leibly M, Lenz GH, Li S, Liang E, Lusk N, Madigan Z, Malloy J, Malone J, McCue R, Melchor J, Mollenkopf T, Moosman S, Morin E, Newman D, Ng L, Ngo K, Omstead V, Otto S, Oyama A, Pena N, Pham T, Phillips E, Pom CA, Potekhina L, Ransford S, Ray PL, Rette D, Reynoldson C, Rimorin C, Rocha D, Ruiz A, Sanchez REA, Sawyer L, Sedeno-Cortes A, Sevigny JP, Shapovalova N, Shepard N, Shulga L, Sigler AR, Siverts L, Soliman S, Somasundaram S, Staats B, Stewart K, Szelenyi E, Tieu M, Trader C, Tran A, van Velthoven CTJ, Walker M, Wang Y, Weed N, Wirthlin M, Wood T, Wynalda B, Yao Z, Zhou T, Ariza J, Dee N, Reding M, Ronellenfitch K, Mufti S, Sunkin SM, Smith KA, Esposito L, Waters J, Thyagarajan B, Yao S, Lein ES, Zeng H, Levi BP, Ngai J, Ting JT, Tasic B. Cell. 2025 May 16:S0092-8674(25)00513-6. doi: 10.1016/j.cell.2025.05.002. PubMed 40403729.
Backbone
  Vector backbone: pAAV2
  Vector type: AAV
Growth in bacteria
  Bacterial resistance: Ampicillin, 100 μg/mL
  Growth temperature: 37°C
  Growth strain: NEB Stable
  Copy number: High Copy
Gene/Insert
  Gene/Insert name: SYFP2
  Species: Synthetic
  Promoter: minBG
  Cloning method: Restriction Enzyme; 5′ cloning site MluI (unknown if destroyed); 3′ cloning site SacI (unknown if destroyed)
Terms and licenses: Academic/Nonprofit Terms; Industry Terms: Not Available to Industry
How to cite: AiP1354 - pAAV-AiE2125m-minBG-SYFP2-WPRE3-BGHpA was a gift from Allen Institute for Brain Science & Bosiljka Tasic (Addgene plasmid # 230624 ; http://n2t.net/addgene:230624 ; RRID:Addgene_230624)
