[The description below was written by a language model from this plasmid's Addgene catalogue record and pLannotate feature annotations shown in this document.]
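Description:
AiP1354 - pAAV-AiE2125m-minBG-SYFP2-WPRE3-BGHpA is an AAV transfer plasmid of about 4.8 kb, built on a pAAV2 backbone and used to produce recombinant adeno-associated virus carrying an enhancer-driven fluorescent reporter. It is propagated in bacteria at high copy from a ColE1/pUC-type origin and selected with ampicillin through the bla gene and its native promoter. The backbone also carries an f1 phage origin and short remnants of the pBR322 rop and bom regions. The recorded growth strain is a recombination-reduced host, a common choice for keeping the repeat-rich ITRs intact.

The payload lies between AAV2 inverted terminal repeats, which provide the signals for replication and packaging of the genome into capsids. One ITR is annotated in full, while the other is detected only as two short fragments. Within the cassette, the AiE2125m enhancer is placed upstream of a minimal beta-globin promoter (minBG). This promoter has little activity on its own, so expression depends largely on the cell-type specificity of the enhancer. Together they drive SYFP2, a rapidly maturing monomeric yellow fluorescent protein derived from Aequorea victoria. The coding sequence is followed by WPRE3, a shortened woodchuck hepatitis virus posttranscriptional element that appears as two WPRE fragments and boosts transcript expression, and then by the bovine growth hormone polyadenylation signal.

The automated annotation does not label the enhancer or the minimal promoter, which presumably occupy the unannotated stretch between SYFP2 and the fragmentary ITR. The stated purpose is AAV-mediated transgene expression in specific populations of brain cells, as part of a collection of enhancer vectors for genetic access to cortical cell types. The record does not say which cell population AiE2125m targets.
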