Features (pLannotate 1.2.2; 14 found; start..end, strand, type, name):
     18..122     -  promoter       AmpR promoter: bla
    217..252     +  CDS            rop (fragment): Rop protein, which maintains plasmids at low copy number; rop
    354..403     +  misc_feature   bom (fragment): basis of mobility region from pBR322
    404..859     -  rep_origin     f1 ori (sequence partly withheld): f1 bacteriophage origin of replication; arrow indicates direction of (+) strand synthesis
    878..929     +  misc_feature   bom (fragment): basis of mobility region from pBR322
    934..1074    -  repeat_region  AAV2 ITR: inverted terminal repeat of adeno-associated virus serotype 2 inverted
   1192..1303    -  polyA_signal   bGH poly(A) signal: bovine growth hormone polyadenylation signal
   1320..1400    -  misc_feature   WPRE (fragment): woodchuck hepatitis virus posttranscriptional regulatory element
   1406..1563    -  misc_feature   WPRE (fragment): woodchuck hepatitis virus posttranscriptional regulatory element
   1603..2319    -  CDS            SYFP2: SYFP2 is a basic (constitutively fluorescent) yellow fluorescent protein published in 2006, derived from Aequorea victoria. It is reported to be a very rapidly-maturing monomer with moderate acid sensitivity.
   3080..3107    -  repeat_region  AAV2 ITR (fragment): inverted terminal repeat of adeno-associated virus serotype 2 inverted
   3136..3163    -  repeat_region  AAV2 ITR (fragment): inverted terminal repeat of adeno-associated virus serotype 2 inverted
   3236..3824    -  rep_origin     ori: high-copy-number ColE1/pMB1/pBR322/pUC origin of replication
   3995..17      -  CDS            AmpR (across the origin): β-lactamase; bla; confers resistance to ampicillin, carbenicillin, and related antibiotics
>Addgene plasmid #230624 | AiP1354 - pAAV-AiE2125m-minBG-SYFP2-WPRE3-BGHpA | addgene full sequence | sequence record 466240 | Addgene NGS Result
AAATGTTGAATACTCATACTCTTCCTTTTTCAATATTATTGAAGCATTTATCAGGGTTATTGTCTCATGA
GCGGATACATATTTGAATGTATTTAGAAAAATAAACAAATAGGGGTTCCGCGCACATTTCCCCGAAAAGT
GCCACCTGACGTCTAAGAAACCATTATTATCATGACATTAACCTATAAAAATAGGCGTATCACGAGGCCC
TTTCGTCTCGCGCGTTTCGGTGATGACGGTGAAAACCTCTGACACATGCAGCTCCCGGAGACGGTCACAG
CTTGTCTGTAAGCGGATGCCGGGAGCAGACAAGCCCGTCAGGGCGCGTCAGCGGGTGTTGGCGGGTGTCG
GGGCTGGCTTAACTATGCGGCATCAGAGCAGATTGTACTGAGAGTGCACCATAAAATTGTAAACGTTAAT
ATTTTGTTAAAATTCGCGTTAAATTTTTGTTAAATCAGCTCATTTTTTAACCAATAGACCGAAATCGGCA
AAATCCCTTATAAATCAAAAGAATAGCCCGAGATAGAGT
[37 nt withheld, positions 530-566]
AAAGAACGTGGACTCCAACGTCAAAGG
[141 nt withheld, positions 594-734]
G
[46 nt withheld, positions 736-781]
A
[95 nt withheld, positions 783-877]
TATGCGGTGTGAAATACCGCACAGATGCGTAAGGAGAAAATACCGCATCAGGCGCCCCTGCAGGCAGCTG
CGCGCTCGCTCGCTCACTGAGGCCGCCCGGGCAAAGCCCGGGCGTCGGGCGACCTTTGGTCGCCCGGCCT
CAGTGAGCGAGCGAGCGCGCAGAGAGGGAGTGGCCAACTCCATCACTAGGGGTTCCTGCGGCCGCTCGGT
CCGCACGTGAGATCTCATGCCTGCTATTGTCTTCCCAATCCTCCCCCTTGCTGTCCTGCCCCACCCCACC
CCCCAGAATAGAATGACACCTACTCAGACAATGCGATGCAATTTCCTCATTTTATTAGGAAAGGACAGTG
GGAGTGGCACCTTCCAGGGTCAAGGAAGGCACGGGGGAGGGGCAAACAACAGATGGCTGGCAACTAGAAG
GCACAGTCGAAGATCTCTCGAGCCACGGAATTGTCAGTGCCCAACAGCCGAGCCCCTGTCCAGCAGCGGG
CAAGGCAGGCGGCGATGAGTTCCGCCGTGGCAAGAACTAACCAGGATTTATACAAGGAGGAGAAAATGAA
AGCCATACGGGAAGCAATAGCATGATACAAAGGCATTAAAGCAGCGTATCCACATAGCGTAAAAGGAGCA
ACATAGTTAAGAATACCAGTCAATCTTTCACAAATTTTGTAATCCAGAGGTTGATTATGATATCGAATTC
GCGGCCGCGGCGCGCCGTCGACTTACTTGTACAGCTCGTCCATGCCGAGAGTGATCCCGGCGGCGGTCAC
GAACTCCAGCAGGACCATGTGATCGCGCTTCTCGTTGGGGTCTTTGCTCAGCTTGGACTGGTAGCTCAGG
TAGTGGTTGTCGGGCAGCAGCACGGGGCCGTCGCCGATGGGGGTGTTCTGCTGGTAGTGGTCGGCGAGCT
GCACGCCGCCGTCCTCGATGTTGTGGCGGATCTTGAAGTTGGCCTTGATGCCGTTCTTCTGCTTGTCGGC
GGTGATATAGACGTTGTGGCTGTTGTAGTTGTACTCCAGCTTGTGCCCCAGGATGTTGCCGTCCTCCTTG
AAGTCGATGCCCTTCAGCTCGATGCGGTTCACCAGGGTGTCGCCCTCGAACTTCACCTCGGCGCGGGTCT
TGTAGTTGCCGTCGTCCTTGAAGAAGATGGTGCGCTCCTGGACGTAGCCTTCGGGCATGGCGGACTTGAA
GAAGTCGTGCTGCTTCATGTGGTCGGGGTAGCGGGCGAAGCACTGCACGCCGTAGCCCAGGGTGGTCACG
AGGGTGGGCCAGGGCACGGGCAGCTTGCCGGTGGTGCAGATCAGCTTCAGGGTCAGCTTGCCGTAGGTGG
CATCGCCCTCGCCCTCGCCGGACACGCTGAACTTGTGGCCGTTTACGTCGCCGTCCAGCTCGACCAGGAT
GGGCACCACCCCGGTGAACAGCTCCTCGCCCTTGCTCACCATGGTGGCGACCGGTAGCGCTAGCTTCGAA
AGATCTGGATCCCAGAAGCAAATGTAAGCAATAGATGGCTCTGCCCTGACTTTTATGCCCAGCCCGAGCT
CCCTAAACACTGTGAATCCCTGAGCTGAGACACTGATGTTCAGGGGAAGTGATAAGTGTTTCAGACTTCT
CTGTTTATGAGTGGTTGTTTCATCCTCTCAAGGTGCTTCTGTCAGTCTTAGGCTGTATTTTAAGCAAGAC
AGACACCGACAGGTACACACTGCTTGATGCTCTATCTACAGATGCAGAATCTGAAGTACTGCTGTGAGAC
ACTGTAGCTCTCCCCACTGACTTCATCCTGCCATAATTGTGTTCTCTAACAATTGTTATCTATAAAACAC
CAGACATCCTGTGAGTCTTGGCATTCTCAGAAAAGTCGCATCCTTGCTGTATGACTCAGCCTGTTCCTTG
GGTCTGATCAGTCTCTAGATGTTTTCCTGTCTGTAATAACTCACTAGCGAAGCTGGCTTGTGACGTCTGC
TCTGTGGGCCAGGCAGAGGCTTCAGGAAAGAGCTAGCAGTGCTCCAGGAAGGAAAAGGCGGAGCCACAGG
CTGCTCTCCTCAAGTACCACCAGCCTCCTCTGTCAGTTGCTCTTCAGAGACCGTGGACAACAAAATGATG
GTTTCTATCTGTGAACAGAAGCTGCAGCACTTCAGGTGAGAGCAGAGAAAAGCACGCGTGCGGCCGCAGG
AACCCCTAGTGATGGAGTTGGCCACTCCCTCTCTGCGCGCTCGCTCGCTCACTGAGGCCGGGCGACCAAA
GGTCGCCCGACGCCCGGGCGGCCTCAGTGAGCGAGCGAGCGCGCAGCTGCCTGCAGGACATGTGAGCAAA
AGGCCAGCAAAAGGCCAGGAACCGTAAAAAGGCCGCGTTGCTGGCGTTTTTCCATAGGCTCCGCCCCCCT
GACGAGCATCACAAAAATCGACGCTCAAGTCAGAGGTGGCGAAACCCGACAGGACTATAAAGATACCAGG
CGTTTCCCCCTGGAAGCTCCCTCGTGCGCTCTCCTGTTCCGACCCTGCCGCTTACCGGATACCTGTCCGC
CTTTCTCCCTTCGGGAAGCGTGGCGCTTTCTCATAGCTCACGCTGTAGGTATCTCAGTTCGGTGTAGGTC
GTTCGCTCCAAGCTGGGCTGTGTGCACGAACCCCCCGTTCAGCCCGACCGCTGCGCCTTATCCGGTAACT
ATCGTCTTGAGTCCAACCCGGTAAGACACGACTTATCGCCACTGGCAGCAGCCACTGGTAACAGGATTAG
CAGAGCGAGGTATGTAGGCGGTGCTACAGAGTTCTTGAAGTGGTGGCCTAACTACGGCTACACTAGAAGA
ACAGTATTTGGTATCTGCGCTCTGCTGAAGCCAGTTACCTTCGGAAAAAGAGTTGGTAGCTCTTGATCCG
GCAAACAAACCACCGCTGGTAGCGGTGGTTTTTTTGTTTGCAAGCAGCAGATTACGCGCAGAAAAAAAGG
ATCTCAAGAAGATCCTTTGATCTTTTCTACGGGGTCTGACGCTCAGTGGAACGAAAACTCACGTTAAGGG
ATTTTGGTCATGAGATTATCAAAAAGGATCTTCACCTAGATCCTTTTAAATTAAAAATGAAGTTTTAAAT
CAATCTAAAGTATATATGAGTAAACTTGGTCTGACAGTTACCAATGCTTAATCAGTGAGGCACCTATCTC
AGCGATCTGTCTATTTCGTTCATCCATAGTTGCCTGACTCCCCGTCGTGTAGATAACTACGATACGGGAG
GGCTTACCATCTGGCCCCAGTGCTGCAATGATACCGCGAGACCCACGCTCACCGGCTCCAGATTTATCAG
CAATAAACCAGCCAGCCGGAAGGGCCGAGCGCAGAAGTGGTCCTGCAACTTTATCCGCCTCCATCCAGTC
TATTAATTGTTGCCGGGAAGCTAGAGTAAGTAGTTCGCCAGTTAATAGTTTGCGCAACGTTGTTGCCATT
GCTACAGGCATCGTGGTGTCACGCTCGTCGTTTGGTATGGCTTCATTCAGCTCCGGTTCCCAACGATCAA
GGCGAGTTACATGATCCCCCATGTTGTGCAAAAAAGCGGTTAGCTCCTTCGGTCCTCCGATCGTTGTCAG
AAGTAAGTTGGCCGCAGTGTTATCACTCATGGTTATGGCAGCACTGCATAATTCTCTTACTGTCATGCCA
TCCGTAAGATGCTTTTCTGTGACTGGTGAGTACTCAACCAAGTCATTCTGAGAATAGTGTATGCGGCGAC
CGAGTTGCTCTTGCCCGGCGTCAATACGGGATAATACCGCGCCACATAGCAGAACTTTAAAAGTGCTCAT
CATTGGAAAACGTTCTTCGGGGCGAAAACTCTCAAGGATCTTACCGCTGTTGAGATCCAGTTCGATGTAA
CCCACTCGTGCACCCAACTGATCTTCAGCATCTTTTACTTTCACCAGCGTTTCTGGGTGAGCAAAAACAG
GAAGGCAAAATGCCGCAAAAAAGGGAATAAGGGCGACACGG
